>Addgene plasmid #212523 | pTwist-SARS-CoV-2 Spike-deltaC18 XBB.1.5 | addgene full sequence | sequence record 431550 | Addgene NGS Result
CATGTTTGTGTTCCTCGTTCTCCTGCCCCTCGTTTCTTCCCAATGCGTGAACCTCATAACTAGAACGCAG
TCTTACACGAACTCTTTTACTCGTGGAGTATACTATCCCGATAAAGTCTTTAGGTCCAGTGTCCTTCATT
CTACTCAAGACCTTTTCCTGCCATTCTTCTCAAATGTCACCTGGTTCCATGCTATCCACGTTTCTGGCAC
CAACGGAACTAAACGATTTGATAATCCCGCCTTGCCATTTAACGATGGCGTATACTTTGCCTCAACGGAG
AAGTCCAACATTATCCGGGGATGGATATTTGGCACCACCCTGGACTCCAAGACACAGTCTCTCCTCATTG
TGAACAACGCCACCAATGTCGTCATCAAAGTCTGTGAATTTCAATTTTGTAACGATCCCTTTCTCGATGT
TTATCAGAAGAATAACAAGTCTTGGATGGAGTCAGAGTTCCGCGTTTACAGTTCCGCTAACAACTGTACT
TTTGAGTACGTTTCCCAACCATTTCTCATGGATCTTGAAGGGAAGGAAGGCAACTTCAAGAATCTCCGCG
AATTTGTGTTTAAGAATATAGACGGCTACTTCAAAATTTATAGCAAGCATACCCCGATAAATCTGGAGCG
GGATCTCCCTCAAGGCTTCTCCGCGTTGGAACCCCTCGTGGACTTGCCGATTGGCATCAACATCACCCGG
TTCCAAACCCTTCTTGCCCTTCATCGAAGCTACCTCACGCCTGTCGACAGTAGTAGTGGTTGGACAGCGG
GCGCAGCAGCCTACTATGTGGGATATTTGCAACCACGCACCTTTCTTCTCAAATATAACGAAAACGGAAC
AATTACCGATGCCGTAGACTGTGCCCTCGATCCCCTGTCCGAAACTAAATGCACACTCAAGTCCTTCACA
GTTGAGAAAGGCATATACCAAACCAGTAACTTCCGCGTCCAACCC
[669 nt withheld, positions 956-1624]
CTCACCGGAACAGGGGTGCTGACAGAATCAAACAAGAAATTTCTCCCTTTTCAACAATTTGGTAGAGACA
TTGCCGATACCACAGATGCCGTCCGCGATCCGCAAACACTGGAAATCCTCGATATAACACCCTGTAGCTT
CGGCGGGGTCAGCGTGATAACTCCCGGAACGAACACATCCAACCAAGTGGCTGTCCTGTATCAAGGTGTC
AACTGTACCGAAGTCCCTGTGGCGATACACGCCGACCAACTGACACCCACCTGGAGAGTCTACTCAACAG
GTTCCAATGTCTTTCAAACTAGAGCGGGTTGTCTCATTGGCGCTGAGTATGTCAATAATTCATACGAATG
TGATATTCCTATTGGGGCAGGAATCTGTGCGTCTTATCAAACTCAAACGAAATCACACCGGCGCGCTCGC
TCAGTAGCCAGCCAGTCCATAATCGCCTATACCATGAGTCTCGGGGCTGAGAACTCCGTGGCTTATTCAA
ACAATTCCATCGCAATCCCAACTAACTTTACCATTAGCGTTACCACGGAAATCTTGCCCGTCAGCATGAC
TAAGACGAGCGTAGACTGTACGATGTATATCTGTGGGGATTCCACCGAGTGTAGCAACCTCTTGCTTCAA
TACGGGTCTTTCTGTACTCAACTCAAACGAGCATTGACCGGAATTGCGGTCGAACAAGACAAGAATACCC
AAGAGGTGTTCGCACAAGTAAAGCAAATATACAAAACGCCGCCAATCAAATATTTTGGCGGGTTTAATTT
TAGCCAAATACTGCCAGACCCATCTAAGCCTTCAAAACGCAGCTTTATCGAGGATCTGCTGTTCAACAAA
GTTACGTTGGCTGACGCGGGTTTCATTAAGCAGTATGGGGATTGTTTGGGAGACATTGCGGCCCGCGACC
TTATCTGTGCTCAAAAATTCAATGGGTTGACAGTTCTGCCCCCTCTGCTCACTGATGAGATGATTGCACA
GTATACATCAGCATTGTTGGCAGGAACCATTACATCCGGCTGGACTTTTGGCGCGGGTGCGGCCCTTCAA
ATACCTTTCGCTATGCAAATGGCTTACAGATTCAATGGGATTGGTGTCACGCAAAATGTATTGTATGAAA
ATCAGAAGCTGATCGCTAATCAATTTAACAGCGCGATTGGCAAGATCCAAGATTCACTGTCAAGCACAGC
GTCCGCCCTCGGCAAACTCCAAGATGTTGTGAATCATAACGCCCAGGCCCTGAATACCCTCGTGAAGCAA
CTGAGTTCTAAATTCGGCGCAATCTCCAGCGTCCTCAACGACATATTGTCCAGACTTGATAAGGTGGAAG
CCGAGGTGCAAATTGATCGGCTCATCACAGGCAGGCTCCAGTCACTCCAAACTTATGTGACACAACAGTT
GATCCGGGCTGCTGAGATACGAGCAAGCGCCAACCTGGCCGCCACTAAAATGTCAGAGTGCGTGCTCGGG
CAGTCCAAACGGGTTGACTTTTGTGGCAAGGGCTATCACTTGATGTCCTTCCCCCAATCCGCCCCACATG
GAGTGGTCTTTCTCCACGTCACTTATGTCCCTGCTCAAGAGAAGAACTTTACGACAGCTCCAGCAATCTG
TCACGATGGCAAAGCGCACTTTCCCAGGGAAGGCGTTTTCGTCAGTAATGGCACGCATTGGTTTGTGACC
CAAAGGAATTTCTATGAACCCCAAATCATAACCACTGACAATACATTTGTCTCAGGCAACTGTGATGTGG
TCATTGGGATCGTGAACAACACGGTATATGATCCCCTGCAACCCGAGTTGGATAGCTTCAAAGAGGAATT
GGATAAATACTTTAAGAATCATACTTCACCCGATGTTGATCTCGGGGACATATCAGGAATAAATGCAAGT
GTCGTCAACATTCAGAAAGAGATTGATCGCCTTAATGAGGTCGCCAAGAACTTGAATGAATCTTTGATCG
ACTTGCAAGAACTGGGCAAATACGAACAATATATTAAATGGCCCTGGTACATTTGGTTGGGCTTTATCGC
CGGACTTATAGCTATCGTTATGGTCACAATTATGTTGTGCTGTATGACTAGCTGTTGTTCCTGCTTGAAA
GGATGTTGCAGTTGCGGATCTTGTTGTAAATAAAGGATCCTCTAGAAGTTGTCTCCTCCTGCACTGACTG
ACTGATACAATCGATTTCTGGATCCGCAGGCCTAATCAACCTCTGGATTACAAAATTTGTGAAAGATTGA
CTGGTATTCTTAACTATGTTGCTCCTTTTACGCTATGTGGATACGCTGCTTTAATGCCTTTGTATCATGC
TATTGCTTCCCGTATGGCTTTCATTTTCTCCTCCTTGTATAAATCCTGGTTGCTGTCTCTTTATGAGGAG
TTGTGGCCCGTTGTCAGGCAACGTGGCGTGGTGTGCACTGTGTTTGCTGACGCAACCCCCACTGGTTGGG
GCATTGCCACCACCTGTCAGCTCCTTTCCGGGACTTTCGCTTTCCCCCTCCCTATTGCCACGGCGGAACT
CATCGCCGCCTGCCTTGCCCGCTGCTGGACAGGGGCTCGGCTGTTGGGCACTGACAATTCCGTGGTGTTG
TCGGGGAAGCTGACGTCCTTTCCATGGCTGCTCGCCTGTGTTGCCACCTGGATTCTGCGCGGGACGTCCT
TCTGCTACGTCCCTTCGGCCCTCAATCCAGCGGACCTTCCTTCCCGCGGCCTGCTGCCGGCTCTGCGGCC
TCTTCCGCGTCTTCGCCTTCGCCCTCAGACGAGTCGGATCTCCCTTTGGGCCGCCTCCCCGCCTGTCTAG
CTTGACTGACTGAGATACAGCGTACCTTCAGCTCACAGACATGATAAGATACATTGATGAGTTTGGACAA
ACCACAACTAGAATGCAGTGAAAAAAATGCTTTATTTGTGAAATTTGTGATGCTATTGCTTTATTTGTAA
CCATTATAAGCTGCAATAAACAAGTTAACAACAACAATTGCATTCATTTTATGTTTCAGGTTCAGGGGGA
GGTGTGGGAGGTTTTTTAAAGCAAGTAAAACCTCTACAAATGTGGTATTGGCCCATCTCTATCGGTATCG
TAGCATAACCCCTTGGGGCCTCTAAACGGGTCTTGAGGGGTTTTTTGTGCCCCTCGGGCCGGATTGCTAT
CTACCGGCATTGGCGCAGAAAAAAATGCCTGATGCGACGCTGCGCGTCTTATACTCCCACATATGCCAGA
TTCAGCAACGGATACGGCTTCCCCAACTTGCCCACTTCCATACGTGTCCTCCTTACCAGAAATTTATCCT
TAAGGTCGTCAGCTATCCTGCAGGCGATCTCTCGATTTCGATCAAGACATTCCTTTAATGGTCTTTTCTG
GACACCACTAGGGGTCAGAAGTAGTTCATCAAACTTTCTTCCCTCCCTAATCTCATTGGTTACCTTGGGC
TATCGAAACTTAATTAAGCGATCTGCATCTCAATTAGTCAGCAACCATAGTCCCGCCCCTAACTCCGCCC
ATCCCGCCCCTAACTCCGCCCAGTTCCGCCCATTCTCCGCCCCATCGCTGACTAATTTTTTTTATTTATG
CAGAGGCCGAGGCCGCCTCGGCCTCTGAGCTATTCCAGAAGTAGTGAGGAGGCTTTTTTGGAGGCCTAGG
CTTTTGCAAAGGAGGTAGCCAACATGATTGAACAAGATGGATTGCACGCAGGTTCTCCCGCCGCTTGGGT
GGAGAGGCTATTCGGCTATGACTGGGCACAACAGACAATCGGCTGCTCTGATGCCGCCGTGTTCCGGCTG
TCAGCGCAGGGGCGCCCGGTTCTTTTTGTCAAGACCGACCTGTCCGGTGCCCTGAATGAACTCCAGGACG
AGGCAGCGCGGCTATCGTGGCTGGCCACGACGGGCGTTCCTTGCGCAGCTGTGCTCGACGTTGTCACTGA
AGCGGGAAGGGACTGGCTGCTATTGGGCGAAGTGCCGGGGCAGGATCTCCTGTCATCTCACCTTGCTCCT
GCCGAGAAAGTATCCATCATGGCTGATGCAATGCGGCGGCTGCATACGCTTGATCCGGCTACCTGCCCAT
TCGACCACCAAGCGAAACATCGCATCGAGCGAGCACGTACTCGGATGGAAGCCGGTCTTGTCGATCAGGA
TGATCTGGACGAAGAGCATCAGGGGCTCGCGCCAGCCGAACTGTTCGCCAGGCTCAAGGCGCGGATGCCC
GACGGCGAGGATCTCGTCGTGACCCACGGCGATGCCTGCTTGCCGAATATCATGGTGGAAAATGGCCGCT
TTTCTGGATTCATCGACTGTGGCCGGCTGGGTGTGGCGGACCGCTATCAGGACATAGCGTTGGCTACCCG
TGATATTGCTGAAGAGCTTGGCGGCGAATGGGCTGACCGCTTCCTCGTGCTTTACGGTATCGCCGCTCCC
GATTCGCAGCGCATCGCCTTCTATCGCCTTCTTGACGAGTTCTTCTAGTATGTAAGCCCTGTGCCTTCTA
GTTGCCAGCCATCTGTTGTTTGCCCCTCCCCCGTGCCTTCCTTGACCCTGGAAGGTGCCACTCCCACTGT
CCTTTCCTAATAAAATGAGGAAATTGCATCGCATTGTCTGAGTAGGTGTCATTCTATTCTGGGGGGTGGG
GTGGGGCAGGACAGCAAGGGGGAGGATTGGGAAGACAATAGCAGGCATGCTGGGGATGCGGTGGGCTCTA
TGGTTAATTAACCAGTCAAGTCAGCTACTTGGCGAGATCGACTTGTCTGGGTTTCGACTACGCTCAGAAT
TGCGTCAGTCAAGTTCGATCTGGTCCTTGCTATTGCACCCGTTCTCCGATTACGAGTTTCATTTAAATCA
TGTGAGCAAAAGGCCAGCAAAAGGCCAGGAACCGTAAAAAGGCCGCGTTGCTGGCGTTTTTCCATAGGCT
CCGCCCCCCTGACGAGCATCACAAAAATCGACGCTCAAGTCAGAGGTGGCGAAACCCGACAGGACTATAA
AGATACCAGGCGTTTCCCCCTGGAAGCTCCCTCGTGCGCTCTCCTGTTCCGACCCTGCCGCTTACCGGAT
ACCTGTCCGCCTTTCTCCCTTCGGGAAGCGTGGCGCTTTCTCATAGCTCACGCTGTAGGTATCTCAGTTC
GGTGTAGGTCGTTCGCTCCAAGCTGGGCTGTGTGCACGAACCCCCCGTTCAGCCCGACCGCTGCGCCTTA
TCCGGTAACTATCGTCTTGAGTCCAACCCGGTAAGACACGACTTATCGCCACTGGCAGCAGCCACTGGTA
ACAGGATTAGCAGAGCGAGGTATGTAGGCGGTGCTACAGAGTTCTTGAAGTGGTGGCCTAACTACGGCTA
CACTAGAAGAACAGTATTTGGTATCTGCGCTCTGCTGAAGCCAGTTACCTTCGGAAAAAGAGTTGGTAGC
TCTTGATCCGGCAAACAAACCACCGCTGGTAGCGGTGGTTTTTTTGTTTGCAAGCAGCAGATTACGCGCA
GAAAAAAAGGATCTCAAGAAGATCCTTTGATCTTTTCTACGGGGTCTGACGCTCAGTGGAACGAAAACTC
ACGTTAAGGGATTTTGGTCATGAGATTATCAAAAAGGATCTTCACCTAGATCCTTTTAAATTAAAAATGA
AGTTTTAAATCAATCTAAAGTATATATGAGTAAACTTGGTCTGACAGTTACCAATGCTTAATCAGTGAGG
CACCTATCTCAGCGATCTGTCTATTTCGTTCATCCATAGTTGCATTTAAATTTCCGAACTCTCCAAGGCC
CTCGTCGGAAAATCTTCAAACCTTTCGTCCGATCCATCTTGCAGGCTACCTCTCGAACGAACTATCGCAA
GTCTCTTGGCCGGCCTTGCGCCTTGGCTATTGCTTGGCAGCGCCTATCGCCAGGTATTACTCCAATCCCG
AATATCCGAGATCGGGATCACCCGAGAGAAGTTCAACCTACATCCTCAATCCCGATCTATCCGAGATCCG
AGGAATATCGAAATCGGGGCGCGCCTGGTGTACCGAGAACGATCCTCTCAGTGCGAGTCTCGACGATCCA
TATCGTTGCTTGGCAGTCAGCCAGTCGGAATCCAGCTTGGGACCCAGGAAGTCCAATCGTCAGATATTGT
ACTCAAGCCTGGTCACGGCAGCGTACCGATCTGTTTAAACCTAGATATTGATAGTCTGATCGGTCAACGT
ATAATCGAGTCCTAGCTTTTGCAAACATCTATCAAGAGACAGGATCAGCAGGAGGCTTTCGCATGAGTAT
TCAACATTTCCGTGTCGCCCTTATTCCCTTTTTTGCGGCATTTTGCCTTCCTGTTTTTGCTCACCCAGAA
ACGCTGGTGAAAGTAAAAGATGCTGAAGATCAGTTGGGTGCGCGAGTGGGTTACATCGAACTGGATCTCA
ACAGCGGTAAGATCCTTGAGAGTTTTCGCCCCGAAGAACGCTTTCCAATGATGAGCACTTTTAAAGTTCT
GCTATGTGGCGCGGTATTATCCCGTATTGACGCCGGGCAAGAGCAACTCGGTCGCCGCATACACTATTCT
CAGAATGACTTGGTTGAGTATTCACCAGTCACAGAAAAGCATCTTACGGATGGCATGACAGTAAGAGAAT
TATGCAGTGCTGCCATAACCATGAGTGATAACACTGCGGCCAACTTACTTCTGACAACGATTGGAGGACC
GAAGGAGCTAACCGCTTTTTTGCACAACATGGGGGATCATGTAACTCGCCTTGATCGTTGGGAACCGGAG
CTGAATGAAGCCATACCAAACGACGAGCGTGACACCACGATGCCTGTAGCAATGGCAACAACCTTGCGTA
AACTATTAACTGGCGAACTACTTACTCTAGCTTCCCGGCAACAGTTGATAGACTGGATGGAGGCGGATAA
AGTTGCAGGACCACTTCTGCGCTCGGCCCTTCCGGCTGGCTGGTTTATTGCTGATAAATCTGGAGCCGGT
GAGCGTGGGTCTCGCGGTATCATTGCAGCACTGGGGCCAGATGGTAAGCCCTCCCGTATCGTAGTTATCT
ACACGACGGGGAGTCAGGCAACTATGGATGAACGAAATAGACAGATCGCTGAGATAGGTGCCTCACTGAT
TAAGCATTGGTAACCGATTCTAGGTGCATTGGCGCAGAAAAAAATGCCTGATGCGACGCTGCGCGTCTTA
TACTCCCACATATGCCAGATTCAGCAACGGATACGGCTTCCCCAACTTGCCCACTTCCATACGTGTCCTC
CTTACCAGAAATTTATCCTTAAGATCCCGAATCGTTTAAACTCGACTCTGGCTCTATCGAATCTCCGTCG
TTTCGAGCTTACGCGAACAGCCGTGGCGCTCATTTGCTCGTCGGGCATCGAATCTCGTCAGCTATCGTCA
GCTTACCTTTTTGGCAGCGATCGCGGCTCCCGACATCTTGGACCATTAGCTCCACAGGTATCTTCTTCCC
TCTAGTGGTCATAACAGCAGCTTCAGCTACCTCTCAATTCAAAAAACCCCTCAAGACCCGTTTAGAGGCC
CCAAGGGGTTATGCTATCAATCGTTGCGTTACACACACAAAAAACCAACACACATCCATCTTCGATGGAT
AGCGATTTTATTATCTAACTGCTGATCGAGTGTAGCCAGATCTAGTAATCAATTACGGGGTCATTAGTTC
ATAGCCCATATATGGAGTTCCGCGTTACATAACTTACGGTAAATGGCCCGCCTGGCTGACCGCCCAACGA
CCCCCGCCCATTGACGTCAATAATGACGTATGTTCCCATAGTAACGCCAATAGGGACTTTCCATTGACGT
CAATGGGTGGAGTATTTACGGTAAACTGCCCACTTGGCAGTACATCAAGTGTATCATATGCCAAGTACGC
CCCCTATTGACGTCAATGACGGTAAATGGCCCGCCTGGCATTATGCCCAGTACATGACCTTATGGGACTT
TCCTACTTGGCAGTACATCTACGTATTAGTCATCGCTATTACCATGCTGATGCGGTTTTGGCAGTACATC
AATGGGCGTGGATAGCGGTTTGACTCACGGGGATTTCCAAGTCTCCACCCCATTGACGTCAATGGGAGTT
TGTTTTGGCACCAAAATCAACGGGACTTTCCAAAATGTCGTAACAACTCCGCCCCATTGACGCAAATGGG
CGGTAGGCGTGTACGGTGGGAGGTCTATATAAGCAGAGCTGGTTTAGTGAACCGTCAGATCGCCTGGAGA
CGCCATCCACGCTGTTTTGACCTCCATAGAAGACACCGGGACCGATCCAGCCTCCCCTCGAAGCTTACAT
GTGGTACCGAGCTCGGATCCTGAGAACTTCAGGGTGAGTCTATGGGACCCTTGATGTTTTCTTTCCCCTT
CTTTTCTATGGTTAAGTTCATGTCATAGGAAGGGGAGAAGTAACAGGGTACACATATTGACCAAATCAGG
GTAATTTTGCATTTGTAATTTTAAAAAATGCTTTCTTCTTTTAATATACTTTTTTGTTTATCTTATTTCT
AATACTTTCCCTAATCTCTTTCTTTCAGGGCAATAATGATACAATGTATCATGCCTCTTTGCACCATTCT
AAAGAATAACAGTGATAATTTCTGGGTTAAGGCAATAGCAATATTTCTGCATATAAATATTTCTGCATAT
AAATTGTAACTGATGTAAGAGGTTTCATATTGCTAATAGCAGCTACAATCCAGCTACCATTCTGCTTTTA
TTTTATGGTTGGGATAAGGCTGGATTATTCTGAGTCCAAGCTAGGCCCTTTTGCTAATCATGTTCATACC
TCTTATCTTCCTCCCACAGCTCCTGGGCAACGTGCTGGTCTGTGTGCTGGCCCATCACTTTGGCAAAGGC
GGCCGC
Features (pLannotate 1.2.2; 21 found; start..end, strand, type, name):
      2..3754    +  CDS            S (sequence partly withheld): SPIKE_SARS2 - Experimental evidence at protein level: Swiss-Prot protein existence level 1. [Spike glycoprotein]: May down-regulate host tetherin (BST2) by lysosomal degradation, thereby counteracting its antiviral activity. From Severe acute respiratory syndrome coronavirus 2 (2019-nCoV) (SARS-CoV-2).
   3828..4416    +  misc_feature   WPRE: woodchuck hepatitis virus posttranscriptional regulatory element
   4469..4590    -  polyA_signal   SV40 poly(A) signal: SV40 polyadenylation signal
   4613..4682    -  CDS            large T antigen (fragment): large T antigen from SV40 (simian virus 40)
   4705..4751    +  terminator     T7 terminator: transcription terminator for bacteriophage T7 RNA polymerase
   4781..4917    +  terminator     rrnG terminator: transcription terminator from the E. coli ribosomal RNA rrnG operon (Albrechtsen et al., 1991)
   4962..5033    +  misc_feature   3' β-globin insulator: insulator downstream of the human β-globin locus (Farrell et al., 2002)
   5078..5274    +  promoter       SV40 promoter: SV40 early promoter
   5288..6079    +  CDS            neo: KKA2_KLEPN - Also known as kan, nptII. Experimental evidence at protein level: Swiss-Prot protein existence level 1. Resistance to kanamycin, neomycin, paromomycin, ribostamycin, butirosin and gentamicin B. From Klebsiella pneumoniae.
   6093..6317    +  polyA_signal   bGH poly(A) signal: bovine growth hormone polyadenylation signal
   6513..7101    -  rep_origin     ori: high-copy-number ColE1/pMB1/pBR322/pUC origin of replication
   7273..7337    -  CDS            bla(M) (fragment): β-lactamase lacking the signal sequence; bla(M); allows cytosolic expression of β-lactamase
   7847..8707    +  CDS            AmpR: β-lactamase; bla; confers resistance to ampicillin, carbenicillin, and related antibiotics
   8720..8856    +  terminator     rrnG terminator: transcription terminator from the E. coli ribosomal RNA rrnG operon (Albrechtsen et al., 1991)
   9008..9079    +  misc_feature   5' β-globin insulator: insulator upstream of the human β-globin locus (Farrell et al., 2002)
   9084..9130    -  terminator     T7 terminator: transcription terminator for bacteriophage T7 RNA polymerase
   9148..9196    -  polyA_signal   poly(A) signal: synthetic polyadenylation signal
   9277..9580    +  enhancer       CMV enhancer: human cytomegalovirus immediate early enhancer
   9653..9670    -  promoter       CMV promoter (fragment): human cytomegalovirus (CMV) immediate early promoter
   9733..9784    +  promoter       CMVd2 promoter: truncated human cytomegalovirus (CMV) immediate early promoter that yields moderately reduced expression relative to the full-length promoter
   9918..10393   +  intron         β-globin intron: internally truncated intron from human β-globin
