[The description below was written by a language model from this plasmid's Addgene catalogue record and pLannotate feature annotations shown in this document.]
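Description:
pTwist-SARS-CoV-2 Spike-deltaC18 XBB.1.5 is a mammalian expression plasmid of about 10.5 kb, built on the commercial pTwist-CMV-BetaGlobin-WPRE-Neo backbone, that encodes the Spike glycoprotein of the SARS-CoV-2 Omicron-lineage variant XBB.1.5. It is propagated in E. coli as a high-copy plasmid through a ColE1/pUC-type origin and selected with ampicillin via the β-lactamase gene. A separate SV40 early promoter–neo–bGH poly(A) cassette offers G418 selection in mammalian cells.

The Spike open reading frame carries the XBB.1.5 set of changes listed by the depositor. These include N-terminal domain deletions and substitutions, a dense cluster of receptor-binding-domain mutations (for example R346T, K417N, N460K, E484A, F486P, N501Y), D614G, the furin-site-proximal N679K and P681H, and several S2 changes. As the name indicates, the construct lacks the last 18 C-terminal residues, a truncation commonly used to remove the cytoplasmic retention signal and improve Spike incorporation into pseudotyped particles.

The catalogue lists the promoter as CAG, but the annotated sequence shows a CMV enhancer with CMV promoter elements followed by a truncated human β-globin intron, which matches the backbone name. This discrepancy should be kept in mind. Downstream of the coding sequence, a WPRE boosts transcript stability and expression, followed by an SV40 polyadenylation signal. The expression unit is flanked by β-globin insulator elements and bacterial and T7 terminators, which shield it from neighbouring transcription.

The plasmid is intended for co-transfection into producer cells to make Spike-pseudotyped virus. According to the associated study, such pseudoviruses were used to assess variant escape from vaccine-induced humoral immunity.
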