Addgene plasmid #212523: pTwist-SARS-CoV-2 Spike-deltaC18 XBB.1.5
Purpose: Encodes SARS-CoV-2 variant XBB.1.5 Spike for pseudovirus production
Depositing lab: Alejandro Balazs. Depositing organization: Massachusetts General Hospital. Publication: Ongoing evolution of SARS-CoV-2 drives escape from mRNA vaccine-induced humoral immunity. Roederer AL, Cao Y, Denis KS, Sheehan ML, Li CJ, Lam EC, Gregory DJ, Poznansky MC, Iafrate AJ, Canaday DH, Gravenstein S, Garcia-Beltran WF, Balazs AB. medRxiv [Preprint]. 2024 Mar 7:2024.03.05.24303815. doi: 10.1101/2024.03.05.24303815. PubMed 38496628.
Backbone
  Vector backbone: pTwist-CMV-BetaGlobin-WPRE-Neo
  Backbone manufacturer: Twist
  Vector type: Mammalian Expression
Growth in bacteria
  Bacterial resistance: Ampicillin, 100 μg/mL
  Growth temperature: 37°C
  Growth strain: DH5alpha
  Copy number: High Copy
Gene/Insert
  Gene/Insert name: SARS-CoV-2 Spike XBB.1.5
  Species: Severe acute respiratory syndrome coronavirus 2
  Mutation: See Depositor Comments.
  Entrez Gene: S (a.k.a. GU280_gp02, spike glycoprotein)
  Promoter: CAG
  Cloning method: Ligation Independent Cloning
Terms and licenses: Academic/Nonprofit Terms; Industry Terms: Not Available to Industry
Depositor comments: Relevant mutations: T19I , deltaL24P25P26 , A27S , V83A , G142D , deltaY144 , H146Q , Q183E , V213E , G252V , G339H , R346T , L368I , S371F , S373P , S375F , T376A , D405N , R408S , K417N , N440K , V445P , G446S , N460K , S477N , T478K , E484A , F486P , F490S , Q498R , N501Y , Y505H , D614G , H655Y , N679K , P681H , N764K , D796Y , Q954H , N969K Please visit https://www.medrxiv.org/content/10.1101/2024.03.05.24303815v1 for medRxiv preprint.
How to cite: pTwist-SARS-CoV-2 Spike-deltaC18 XBB.1.5 was a gift from Alejandro Balazs (Addgene plasmid # 212523 ; http://n2t.net/addgene:212523 ; RRID:Addgene_212523)
